Addgene plasmid #110940: pLKO-puro-tetON-shRFP
Purpose: Tet-inducible shRNA targeting RFP
Depositing lab: William Hahn. Depositing organization: Dana-Farber Cancer Institute. Publication: PIK3CA mutant tumors depend on oxoglutarate dehydrogenase. Ilic N, Birsoy K, Aguirre AJ, Kory N, Pacold ME, Singh S, Moody SE, DeAngelo JD, Spardy NA, Freinkman E, Weir BA, Tsherniak A, Cowley GS, Root DE, Asara JM, Vazquez F, Widlund HR, Sabatini DM, Hahn WC. Proc Natl Acad Sci U S A. 2017 Apr 25;114(17):E3434-E3443. doi: 10.1073/pnas.1617922114. Epub 2017 Apr 10. PubMed 28396387.
Backbone
  Vector backbone: Tet-pLKO-puro
  Backbone manufacturer: Dmitri Wiederschain
  Backbone size w/o insert (bp): 10633
  Vector type: Lentiviral, RNAi
  Selectable markers: Puromycin
Growth in bacteria
  Bacterial resistance: Ampicillin, 100 μg/mL
  Growth temperature: 30°C
  Growth strain: NEB Stable
  Copy number: Unknown
Gene/Insert
  Gene/Insert name: shRFP
  gRNA/shRNA sequence: TCAGTTCCAGTACGGCTCCAA
  Promoter: H1/TO
  Cloning method: Restriction Enzyme; 5′ cloning site AgeI (unknown if destroyed); 3′ cloning site EcoRI (unknown if destroyed)
  Sequencing primers: 5′ GGCAGGGATATTCACCATTATCGTTTCAGA
Terms and licenses: Academic/Nonprofit Terms; Industry Terms: Not Available to Industry
Depositor comments: Recombination can be minimized by using NEB Stable E. coli strain grown at 30C to amplify the plasmid DNA. Even so, low recombination rate may still happen and when you eventually amplify the DNA you may need to screen through several colonies and perform diagnostic digests to identify the correct ones.
How to cite: pLKO-puro-tetON-shRFP was a gift from William Hahn (Addgene plasmid # 110940 ; http://n2t.net/addgene:110940 ; RRID:Addgene_110940)
