[The description below was written by a language model from this plasmid's Addgene catalogue record and pLannotate feature annotations shown in this document.]
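Description:
pLKO-puro-tetON-shRFP is a third-generation-style, self-inactivating HIV-1 lentiviral RNAi vector built on the Tet-pLKO-puro backbone. It carries a doxycycline-inducible short hairpin RNA directed against RFP. In bacteria it is maintained through a high-copy ColE1/pUC origin with ampicillin resistance, and an f1 origin and an SV40 origin are also annotated. The depositor notes that the plasmid is prone to recombination, presumably because of its repeated LTR sequences, so clones may need to be checked by diagnostic digest. The viral portion comprises an RSV promoter fused to a truncated 5' LTR, the Ψ packaging signal with a gag fragment, the RRE, the cPPT/CTS and a ΔU3 3' LTR. This arrangement allows the genome to be packaged when helper functions are supplied in trans and leaves the integrated provirus transcriptionally disabled at its LTRs.

The hairpin was cloned between AgeI and EcoRI downstream of the H1/TO promoter, annotated as H1-2O2, an H1 Pol III promoter variant bearing tet operator sites. The two short mRFP1 "fragments" in opposite orientations in the feature table are the sense and antisense arms of the shRNA stem. A second cassette uses the human PGK promoter, followed by a β-globin intron, to express TetR, with an EMCV IRES linking it to puromycin N-acetyltransferase. Transduced cells can therefore be selected with puromycin while constitutively producing the repressor. TetR holds the H1 promoter off until doxycycline or tetracycline releases it and permits shRNA transcription. The record gives the purpose only as Tet-inducible knockdown of RFP; such a hairpin commonly serves as a non-endogenous targeting control in inducible knockdown experiments, though this use is not stated. The sequenced record is 8,817 nt, shorter than the listed backbone size of 10,633 bp, and the record does not explain the difference.
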