Features (pLannotate 1.2.2; 31 found; start..end, strand, type, name):
    296..758     +  misc_feature   IRES: internal ribosome entry site (IRES) of the encephalomyocarditis virus (EMCV)
    778..1377    +  CDS            PuroR: puromycin N-acetyltransferase; pac from Streptomyces alboniger; confers resistance to puromycin
   1420..1503    +  CDS            nef (fragment): NEF_HV1Z2 - Experimental evidence at protein level: Swiss-Prot protein existence level 1. Extracellular Nef protein targets CD4(+) T-lymphocytes for apoptosis by interacting with CXCR4 surface receptors. From Human immunodeficiency virus type 1 group M subtype D (isolate Z2/CDC-Z34) (HIV-1).
   1505..1738    +  LTR            3' LTR (ΔU3): self-inactivating 3' long terminal repeat (LTR) from HIV-1
   1810..1931    +  polyA_signal   SV40 poly(A) signal: SV40 polyadenylation signal
   1971..2106    +  rep_origin     SV40 ori: SV40 origin of replication
   2127..2145    -  promoter       T7 promoter: promoter for bacteriophage T7 RNA polymerase
   2153..2308    +  CDS            lacZα (fragment): LacZα fragment of β-galactosidase; lacZ fragment
   2313..2741    +  rep_origin     f1 ori (sequence partly withheld): f1 bacteriophage origin of replication; arrow indicates direction of (+) strand synthesis
   2794..2898    +  promoter       AmpR promoter: bla
   2899..3759    +  CDS            AmpR: β-lactamase; bla; confers resistance to ampicillin, carbenicillin, and related antibiotics
   3930..4518    +  rep_origin     ori: high-copy-number ColE1/pMB1/pBR322/pUC origin of replication
   4701..4793    +  CDS            lacI (fragment): lac repressor; lacI; The lac repressor binds to the lac operator to inhibit transcription in E. coli. This inhibition can be relieved by adding lactose or isopropyl-β-D-thiogalactopyranoside (IPTG).
   4806..4827    +  protein_bind   CAP binding site: CAP binding activates transcription in the presence of cAMP. E. coli catabolite activator protein
   4842..4872    +  promoter       lac promoter: promoter for the E. coli lac operon
   4880..4896    +  protein_bind   lac operator: The lac repressor binds to the lac operator to inhibit transcription in E. coli. This inhibition can be relieved by adding lactose or isopropyl-β-D-thiogalactopyranoside (IPTG). lac repressor encoded by lacI
   4941..4959    +  promoter       T3 promoter: promoter for bacteriophage T3 RNA polymerase
   4987..5213    +  promoter       RSV promoter: Rous sarcoma virus enhancer/promoter
   5214..5394    +  LTR            5' LTR (truncated): truncated 5' long terminal repeat (LTR) from HIV-1
   5441..5566    +  misc_feature   HIV-1 Ψ: packaging signal of human immunodeficiency virus type 1
   5550..5913    +  CDS            HIV-1 gag (fragment): gag protein from human immunodeficiency virus 1; gag
   6059..6292    +  misc_feature   RRE: The Rev response element (RRE) of HIV-1 allows for Rev-dependent mRNA export from the nucleus to the cytoplasm.
   6669..6769    +  CDS            Rev (fragment): human immunodeficiency virus 1 (HIV-1) Rev protein; rev; enhances nuclear export of unspliced and incompletely spliced viral mRNAs
   6810..6904    +  promoter       H1-2O2 promoter: doxycycline-inducible variant of the human H1 RNA promoter (Henriksen et al., 2007)
   6911..6931    +  CDS            mRFP1 (fragment): monomeric derivative of DsRed (Campbell et al., 2002) mammalian codon-optimized
   6938..6958    -  CDS            mRFP1 (fragment): monomeric derivative of DsRed (Campbell et al., 2002) mammalian codon-optimized
   7005..7122    +  misc_feature   cPPT/CTS: central polypurine tract and central termination sequence of HIV-1
   7171..7681    +  promoter       hPGK promoter: human phosphoglycerate kinase 1 promoter
   7690..8262    +  intron         β-globin intron: intron from rabbit β-globin gene
   8317..8335    +  promoter       T7 promoter: promoter for bacteriophage T7 RNA polymerase
   8346..149     +  CDS            tetR (across the origin): TETR2_ECOLX - Experimental evidence at protein level: Swiss-Prot protein existence level 1. TetR is the repressor of the tetracycline resistance element; its N-terminal region forms a helix-turn-helix structure and binds DNA. Binding of tetracycline to TetR reduces the repressor affinity for the tetracycline resistance gene (tetA) promoter operator sites. From Escherichia coli.
>Addgene plasmid #110940 | pLKO-puro-tetON-shRFP | addgene full sequence | sequence record 442176 | Addgene Long Read Sequencing Result
GGGAAACACCTACTACTGATAGTATGCCGCCATTATTACGACAAGCTATCGAATTATTTGATCACCAAGG
TGCAGAGCCAGCCTTCTTATTCGGCCTTGAATTGATCATATGCGGATTAGAAAAACAACTTAAATGTGAA
AGTGGGTCCGCGTACAGCGGCTCCCGGGAGTTCTAGGGATCTGCCCCTCTCCCTCCCCCCCCCCCTAACG
TTACTGGCCGAAGCCGCTTGGAATAAGGCCGGTGTGCGTTTGTCTATATGTTATTTTCCACCATATTGCC
GTCTTTTGGCAATGTGAGGGCCCGGAAACCTGGCCCTGTCTTCTTGACGAGCATTCCTAGGGGTCTTTCC
CCTCTCGCCAAAGGAATGCAAGGTCTGTTGAATGTCGTGAAGGAAGCAGTTCCTCTGGAAGCTTCTTGAA
GACAAACAACGTCTGTAGCGACCCTTTGCAGGCAGCGGAACCCCCCACCTGGCGACAGGTGCCTCTGCGG
CCAAAAGCCACGTGTATAAGATACACCTGCAAAGGCGGCACAACCCCAGTGCCACGTTGTGAGTTGGATA
GTTGTGGAAAGAGTCAAATGGCTCTCCTCAAGCGTATTCAACAAGGGGCTGAAGGATGCCCAGAAGGTAC
CCCATTGTATGGGATCTGATCTGGGGCCTCGGTGCACATGCTTTACATGTGTTTAGTCGAGGTTAAAAAA
ACGTCTAGGCCCCCCGAACCACGGGGACGTGGTTTTCCTTTGAAAAACACGATGATAAGGATCCACCGGA
GCTTACCATGACCGAGTACAAGCCCACGGTGCGCCTCGCCACCCGCGACGACGTCCCCAGGGCCGTACGC
ACCCTCGCCGCCGCGTTCGCCGACTACCCCGCCACGCGCCACACCGTCGATCCGGACCGCCACATCGAGC
GGGTCACCGAGCTGCAAGAACTCTTCCTCACGCGCGTCGGGCTCGACATCGGCAAGGTGTGGGTCGCGGA
CGACGGCGCCGCGGTGGCGGTCTGGACCACGCCGGAGAGCGTCGAAGCGGGGGCGGTGTTCGCCGAGATC
GGCCCGCGCATGGCCGAGTTGAGCGGTTCCCGGCTGGCCGCGCAGCAACAGATGGAAGGCCTCCTGGCGC
CGCACCGGCCCAAGGAGCCCGCGTGGTTCCTGGCCACCGTCGGCGTCTCGCCCGACCACCAGGGCAAGGG
TCTGGGCAGCGCCGTCGTGCTCCCCGGAGTGGAGGCGGCCGAGCGCGCCGGGGTGCCCGCCTTCCTGGAG
ACCTCCGCGCCCCGCAACCTCCCCTTCTACGAGCGGCTCGGCTTCACCGTCACCGCCGACGTCGAGGTGC
CCGAAGGACCGCGCACCTGGTGCATGACCCGCAAGCCCGGTGCCTGACGCCCGCCCCACGACCCGCAGCG
CCCGACCGAAAGGAGCGCACGACCCCATGCATCGGTACCTTTAAGACCAATGACTTACAAGGCAGCTGTA
GATCTTAGCCACTTTTTAAAAGAAAAGGGGGGACTGGAAGGGCTAATTCACTCCCAACGAAGACAAGATC
TGCTTTTTGCTTGTACTGGGTCTCTCTGGTTAGACCAGATCTGAGCCTGGGAGCTCTCTGGCTAACTAGG
GAACCCACTGCTTAAGCCTCAATAAAGCTTGCCTTGAGTGCTTCAAGTAGTGTGTGCCCGTCTGTTGTGT
GACTCTGGTAACTAGAGATCCCTCAGACCCTTTTAGTCAGTGTGGAAAATCTCTAGCAGTAGTAGTTCAT
GTCATCTTATTATTCAGTATTTATAACTTGCAAAGAAATGAATATCAGAGAGTGAGAGGAACTTGTTTAT
TGCAGCTTATAATGGTTACAAATAAAGCAATAGCATCACAAATTTCACAAATAAAGCATTTTTTTCACTG
CATTCTAGTTGTGGTTTGTCCAAACTCATCAATGTATCTTATCATGTCTGGCTCTAGCTATCCCGCCCCT
AACTCCGCCCATCCCGCCCCTAACTCCGCCCAGTTCCGCCCATTCTCCGCCCCATGGCTGACTAATTTTT
TTTATTTATGCAGAGGCCGAGGCCGCCTCGGCCTCTGAGCTATTCCAGAAGTAGTGAGGAGGCTTTTTTG
GAGGCCTAGGGACGTACCCAATTCGCCCTATAGTGAGTCGTATTACGCGCGCTCACTGGCCGTCGTTTTA
CAACGTCGTGACTGGGAAAACCCTGGCGTTACCCAACTTAATCGCCTTGCAGCACATCCCCCTTTCGCCA
GCTGGCGTAATAGCGAAGAGGCCCGCACCGATCGCCCTTCCCAACAGTTGCGCAGCCTGAATGGCGAATG
GG
[124 nt withheld, positions 2313-2436]
C
[91 nt withheld, positions 2438-2528]
A
[49 nt withheld, positions 2530-2578]
CCTTTGACGTTGGAGTCCACGTTCTTT
[37 nt withheld, positions 2606-2642]
ACCCTATCTCGGTCTATTCTTTTGATTTATAAGGGATTTTGCCGATTTCGGCCTATTGGTTAAAAAATGA
GCTGATTTAACAAAAATTTAACGCGAATTTTAACAAAATATTAACGCTTACAATTTAGGTGGCACTTTTC
GGGGAAATGTGCGCGGAACCCCTATTTGTTTATTTTTCTAAATACATTCAAATATGTATCCGCTCATGAG
ACAATAACCCTGATAAATGCTTCAATAATATTGAAAAAGGAAGAGTATGAGTATTCAACATTTCCGTGTC
GCCCTTATTCCCTTTTTTGCGGCATTTTGCCTTCCTGTTTTTGCTCACCCAGAAACGCTGGTGAAAGTAA
AAGATGCTGAAGATCAGTTGGGTGCACGAGTGGGTTACATCGAACTGGATCTCAACAGCGGTAAGATCCT
TGAGAGTTTTCGCCCCGAAGAACGTTTTCCAATGATGAGCACTTTTAAAGTTCTGCTATGTGGCGCGGTA
TTATCCCGTATTGACGCCGGGCAAGAGCAACTCGGTCGCCGCATACACTATTCTCAGAATGACTTGGTTG
AGTACTCACCAGTCACAGAAAAGCATCTTACGGATGGCATGACAGTAAGAGAATTATGCAGTGCTGCCAT
AACCATGAGTGATAACACTGCGGCCAACTTACTTCTGACAACGATCGGAGGACCGAAGGAGCTAACCGCT
TTTTTGCACAACATGGGGGATCATGTAACTCGCCTTGATCGTTGGGAACCGGAGCTGAATGAAGCCATAC
CAAACGACGAGCGTGACACCACGATGCCTGTAGCAATGGCAACAACGTTGCGCAAACTATTAACTGGCGA
ACTACTTACTCTAGCTTCCCGGCAACAATTAATAGACTGGATGGAGGCGGATAAAGTTGCAGGACCACTT
CTGCGCTCGGCCCTTCCGGCTGGCTGGTTTATTGCTGATAAATCTGGAGCCGGTGAGCGTGGGTCTCGCG
GTATCATTGCAGCACTGGGGCCAGATGGTAAGCCCTCCCGTATCGTAGTTATCTACACGACGGGGAGTCA
GGCAACTATGGATGAACGAAATAGACAGATCGCTGAGATAGGTGCCTCACTGATTAAGCATTGGTAACTG
TCAGACCAAGTTTACTCATATATACTTTAGATTGATTTAAAACTTCATTTTTAATTTAAAAGGATCTAGG
TGAAGATCCTTTTTGATAATCTCATGACCAAAATCCCTTAACGTGAGTTTTCGTTCCACTGAGCGTCAGA
CCCCGTAGAAAAGATCAAAGGATCTTCTTGAGATCCTTTTTTTCTGCGCGTAATCTGCTGCTTGCAAACA
AAAAAACCACCGCTACCAGCGGTGGTTTGTTTGCCGGATCAAGAGCTACCAACTCTTTTTCCGAAGGTAA
CTGGCTTCAGCAGAGCGCAGATACCAAATACTGTTCTTCTAGTGTAGCCGTAGTTAGGCCACCACTTCAA
GAACTCTGTAGCACCGCCTACATACCTCGCTCTGCTAATCCTGTTACCAGTGGCTGCTGCCAGTGGCGAT
AAGTCGTGTCTTACCGGGTTGGACTCAAGACGATAGTTACCGGATAAGGCGCAGCGGTCGGGCTGAACGG
GGGGTTCGTGCACACAGCCCAGCTTGGAGCGAACGACCTACACCGAACTGAGATACCTACAGCGTGAGCT
ATGAGAAAGCGCCACGCTTCCCGAAGGGAGAAAGGCGGACAGGTATCCGGTAAGCGGCAGGGTCGGAACA
GGAGAGCGCACGAGGGAGCTTCCAGGGGGAAACGCCTGGTATCTTTATAGTCCTGTCGGGTTTCGCCACC
TCTGACTTGAGCGTCGATTTTTGTGATGCTCGTCAGGGGGGCGGAGCCTATGGAAAAACGCCAGCAACGC
GGCCTTTTTACGGTTCCTGGCCTTTTGCTGGCCTTTTGCTCACATGTTCTTTCCTGCGTTATCCCCTGAT
TCTGTGGATAACCGTATTACCGCCTTTGAGTGAGCTGATACCGCTCGCCGCAGCCGAACGACCGAGCGCA
GCGAGTCAGTGAGCGAGGAAGCGGAAGAGCGCCCAATACGCAAACCGCCTCTCCCCGCGCGTTGGCCGAT
TCATTAATGCAGCTGGCACGACAGGTTTCCCGACTGGAAAGCGGGCAGTGAGCGCAACGCAATTAATGTG
AGTTAGCTCACTCATTAGGCACCCCAGGCTTTACACTTTATGCTTCCGGCTCGTATGTTGTGTGGAATTG
TGAGCGGATAACAATTTCACACAGGAAACAGCTATGACCATGATTACGCCAAGCGCGCAATTAACCCTCA
CTAAAGGGAACAAAAGCTGGAGCTGCAAGCTTAATGTAGTCTTATGCAATACTCTTGTAGTCTTGCAACA
TGGTAACGATGAGTTAGCAACATGCCTTACAAGGAGAGAAAAAGCACCGTGCATGCCGATTGGTGGAAGT
AAGGTGGTACGATCGTGCCTTATTAGGAAGGCAACAGACGGGTCTGACATGGATTGGACGAACCACTGAA
TTGCCGCATTGCAGAGATATTGTATTTAAGTGCCTAGCTCGATACATAAACGGGTCTCTCTGGTTAGACC
AGATCTGAGCCTGGGAGCTCTCTGGCTAACTAGGGAACCCACTGCTTAAGCCTCAATAAAGCTTGCCTTG
AGTGCTTCAAGTAGTGTGTGCCCGTCTGTTGTGTGACTCTGGTAACTAGAGATCCCTCAGACCCTTTTAG
TCAGTGTGGAAAATCTCTAGCAGTGGCGCCCGAACAGGGACTTGAAAGCGAAAGGGAAACCAGAGGAGCT
CTCTCGACGCAGGACTCGGCTTGCTGAAGCGCGCACGGCAAGAGGCGAGGGGCGGCGACTGGTGAGTACG
CCAAAAATTTTGACTAGCGGAGGCTAGAAGGAGAGAGATGGGTGCGAGAGCGTCAGTATTAAGCGGGGGA
GAATTAGATCGCGATGGGAAAAAATTCGGTTAAGGCCAGGGGGAAAGAAAAAATATAAATTAAAACATAT
AGTATGGGCAAGCAGGGAGCTAGAACGATTCGCAGTTAATCCTGGCCTGTTAGAAACATCAGAAGGCTGT
AGACAAATACTGGGACAGCTACAACCATCCCTTCAGACAGGATCAGAAGAACTTAGATCATTATATAATA
CAGTAGCAACCCTCTATTGTGTGCATCAAAGGATAGAGATAAAAGACACCAAGGAAGCTTTAGACAAGAT
AGAGGAAGAGCAAAACAAAAGTAAGACCACCGCACAGCAAGCGGCCGCTGATCTTCAGACCTGGAGGAGG
AGATATGAGGGACAATTGGAGAAGTGAATTATATAAATATAAAGTAGTAAAAATTGAACCATTAGGAGTA
GCACCCACCAAGGCAAAGAGAAGAGTGGTGCAGAGAGAAAAAAGAGCAGTGGGAATAGGAGCTTTGTTCC
TTGGGTTCTTGGGAGCAGCAGGAAGCACTATGGGCGCAGCGTCAATGACGCTGACGGTACAGGCCAGACA
ATTATTGTCTGGTATAGTGCAGCAGCAGAACAATTTGCTGAGGGCTATTGAGGCGCAACAGCATCTGTTG
CAACTCACAGTCTGGGGCATCAAGCAGCTCCAGGCAAGAATCCTGGCTGTGGAAAGATACCTAAAGGATC
AACAGCTCCTGGGGATTTGGGGTTGCTCTGGAAAACTCATTTGCACCACTGCTGTGCCTTGGAATGCTAG
TTGGAGTAATAAATCTCTGGAACAGATTTGGAATCACACGACCTGGATGGAGTGGGACAGAGAAATTAAC
AATTACACAAGCTTAATACACTCCTTAATTGAAGAATCGCAAAACCAGCAAGAAAAGAATGAACAAGAAT
TATTGGAATTAGATAAATGGGCAAGTTTGTGGAATTGGTTTAACATAACAAATTGGCTGTGGTATATAAA
ATTATTCATAATGATAGTAGGAGGCTTGGTAGGTTTAAGAATAGTTTTTGCTGTACTTTCTATAGTGAAT
AGAGTTAGGCAGGGATATTCACCATTATCGTTTCAGACCCACCTCCCAACCCCGAGGGGACCCGACAGGC
CCGAAGGAATAGAAGAAGAAGGTGGAGAGAGAGACAGAGACAGATCCATTCGATTAGTGAACGGATCTCG
ACGGTATCGATCACGAGACTAGCCTCGAGCGGCCGCAATATTTGCATGTCGCTATGTGTTCTGGGAAATC
ACCATAAACGTGAAATCCCTATCAGTGATAGAGACTTATAAGTTCCCTATCAGTGATAGAGACACCGGTC
AGTTCCAGTACGGCTCCAACTCGAGTTGGAGCCGTACTGGAACTGATTTTTGAATTCTCGACCTCGAGAC
AAATGGCAGTATTCATCCACAATTTTAAAAGAAAAGGGGGGATTGGGGGGTACAGTGCAGGGGAAAGAAT
AGTAGACATAATAGCAACAGACATACAAACTAAAGAATTACAAAAACAAATTACAAAAATTCAAAATTTT
CGGGTTTATTACAGGGACAGCAGAGATCCACTTTGGCCGCGGCTCGAGGGGGTTGGGGTTGCGCCTTTTC
CAAGGCAGCCCTGGGTTTGCGCAGGGACGCGGCTGCTCTGGGCGTGGTTCCGGGAAACGCAGCGGCGCCG
ACCCTGGGTCTCGCACATTCTTCACGTCCGTTCGCAGCGTCACCCGGATCTTCGCCGCTACCCTTGTGGG
CCCCCCGGCGACGCTTCCTGCTCCGCCCCTAAGTCGGGAAGGTTCCTTGCGGTTCGCGGCGTGCCGGACG
TGACAAACGGAAGCCGCACGTCTCACTAGTACCCTCGCAGACGGACAGCGCCAGGGAGCAATGGCAGCGC
GCCGACCGCGATGGGCTGTGGCCAATAGCGGCTGCTCAGCAGGGCGCGCCGAGAGCAGCGGCCGGGAAGG
GGCGGTGCGGGAGGCGGGGTGTGGGGCGGTAGTGTGGGCCCTGTTCCTGCCCGCGCGGTGTTCCGCATTC
TGCAAGCCTCCGGAGCGCACGTCGGCAGTCGGCTCCCTCGTTGACCGAATCACCGACCTCTCTCCCCAGG
GGGATCTGTGAGTTTGGGGACCCTTGATTGTTCTTTCTTTTTCGCTATTGTAAAATTCATGTTATATGGA
GGGGGCAAAGTTTTCAGGGTGTTGTTTAGAATGGGAAGATGTCCCTTGTATCACCATGGACCCTCATGAT
AATTTTGTTTCTTTCACTTTCTACTCTGTTGACAACCATTGTCTCCTCTTATTTTCTTTTCATTTTCTGT
AACTTTTTCGTTAAACTTTAGCTTGCATTTGTAACGAATTTTTAAATTCACTTTTGTTTATTTGTCAGAT
TGTAAGTACTTTCTCTAATCACTTTTTTTTCAAGGCAATCAGGGTATATTATATTGTACTTCAGCACAGT
TTTAGAGAACAATTGTTATAATTAAATGATAAGGTAGAATATTTCTGCATATAAATTCTGGCTGGCGTGG
AAATATTCTTATTGGTAGAAACAACTACATCCTGGTCATCATCCTGCCTTTCTCTTTATGGTTACAATGA
TATACACTGTTTGAGATGAGGATAAAATACTCTGAGTCCAAACCGGGCCCCTCTGCTAACCATGTTCATG
CCTTCTTCTTTTTCCTACAGCTCCTGGGCAACGTGCTGGTTATTGTGCTGTCTCATCATTTTGGCAAAGA
ATTGTAATACGACTCACTATAGGGCGAATTGATATGTCTAGATTAGATAAAAGTAAAGTGATTAACAGCG
CATTAGAGCTGCTTAATGAGGTCGGAATCGAAGGTTTAACAACCCGTAAACTCGCCCAGAAGCTAGGTGT
AGAGCAGCCTACATTGTATTGGCATGTAAAAAATAAGCGGGCTTTGCTCGACGCCTTAGCCATTGAGATG
TTAGATAGGCACCATACTCACTTTTGCCCTTTAGAAGGGGAAAGCTGGCAAGATTTTTTACGTAATAACG
CTAAAAGTTTTAGATGTGCTTTACTAAGTCATCGCGATGGAGCAAAAGTACATTTAGGTACACGGCCTAC
AGAAAAACAGTATGAAACTCTCGAAAATCAATTAGCCTTTTTATGCCAACAAGGTTTTTCACTAGAGAAT
GCATTATATGCACTCAGCGCTGTGGGGCATTTTACTTTAGGTTGCGTATTGGAAGATCAAGAGCATCAAG
TCGCTAAAGAAGAAA
